>Addgene plasmid #244548 | R919-X85-566 | addgene full sequence | sequence record 488778 | Addgene NGS Result
TTAATACGACTCACTATAGGGGAATTGTGAGCGGATAACAATTCCCCTCTAGAAATAATTTTGTTTAACT
TTAAGAAGGAGATATACATATGAGATCCCATCACCATCACCATCACGGCAAAATCGAAGAAGGTAAACTG
GTAATCTGGATTAACGGCGATAAAGGCTATAACGGTCTCGCTGAAGTCGGTAAGAAATTCGAGAAAGATA
CCGGAATTAAAGTCACCGTTGAGCATCCGGATAAACTGGAAGAGAAATTCCCACAGGTTGCGGCAACTGG
CGATGGCCCTGACATTATCTTCTGGGCACACGACCGCTTTGGTGGCTACGCTCAATCTGGCCTGTTGGCT
GAAATCACCCCGGACAAAGCGTTCCAGGACAAGCTGTATCCGTTTACCTGGGATGCCGTACGTTACAACG
GCAAGCTGATTGCTTACCCGATCGCTGTTGAAGCGTTATCGCTGATTTATAACAAAGATCTGCTGCCGAA
CCCGCCAAAAACCTGGGAAGAGATCCCGGCGCTGGATAAAGAACTGAAAGCGAAAGGTAAGAGCGCGCTG
ATGTTCAACCTGCAAGAACCGTACTTCACCTGGCCGCTGATTGCTGCTGACGGGGGTTATGCGTTCAAGT
ATGAAAACGGCAAGTACGACATTAAAGACGTGGGCGTGGATAACGCTGGCGCGAAAGCGGGTCTGACCTT
CCTGGTTGACCTGATTAAAAACAAACACATGAATGCAGACACCGATTACTCCATCGCAGAAGCTGCCTTT
AATAAAGGCGAAACAGCGATGACCATCAACGGCCCGTGGGCATGGTCCAACATCGACACCAGCAAAGTGA
ATTATGGTGTAACGGTACTGCCGACCTTCAAGGGTCAACCATCCAAACCGTTCGTTGGCGTGCTGAGCGC
AGGTATTAACGCCGCCAGTCCGAACAAAGAGCTGGCAAAAGAGTTCCTCGAAAACTATCTGCTGACTGAT
GAAGGTCTGGAAGCGGTTAATAAAGACAAACCGCTGGGTGCCGTAGCGCTGAAGTCTTACGAGGAAGAGT
TGGCGAAAGATCCACGTATTGCCGCCACCATGGAAAACGCCCAGAAAGGTGAAATCATGCCGAACATCCC
GCAGATGTCCGCTTTCTGGTATGCCGTGCGTACTGCGGTGATCAACGCCGCCAGCGGTCGTCAGACTGTC
GATGAAGCCCTGAAAGACGCGCAGACTAATTCGGGATCTGATATCACAAGTTTGTACAAAAAAGTTGGCG
AAAACCTGTACTTCCAAGGCATGACTGAGTACAAACTGGTGGTGGTTGGAGCAGGTGGTGTTGGGAAAAG
CGCACTGACAATCCAGCTAATCCAGAACCACTTTGTAGATGAATATGATCCCACCATAGAGGATTCTTAC
AGAAAACAAGTGGTTATAGATGGTGAAACCTGTTTGTTGGACATACTGGATACAGCTGGACCAGAAGAGT
ACAGTGCCATGAGAGACCAATACATGAGGACAGGCGAAGGCTTCCTCTGTGTATTTGCCATCAATAATAG
CAAGTCATTTGCGGATATTAACCTCTACAGGGAGCAGATTAAGCGAGTAAAAGACTCGGATGATGTACCT
ATGGTGCTAGTGGGAAACAAGTGTGATTTGCCAACAAGGACAGTTGATACAAAACAAGCCCACGAACTGG
CCAAGAGTTACGGGATTCCATTCATTGAAACCTCAGCCAAGACCAGACAGGGTGTTGAAGATGCTTTTTA
CACACTGGTAAGAGAAATACGCCAGTACCGAATGAAATAATCAACTTTCTTGTACAAAGTGGTGATATCG
CTAGCTAGATAGCTAGAAGCTTGCGGCCGCACAGCTGTATACACGTGCAAGCCAGCCAGAACTCGCTCCT
GAAGACCCAGAGGATCTCGAGCACCACCACCACCACCACTAATGTTAATTAAGTTGGGCGTTCCTAGGCT
GATAAAACAGAATTTGCCTGGCGGCAGTAGCGCGGTGGTCCCACCTGACCCCATGCCGAACTCAGAAGTG
AAACGCCGTAGCGCCGATGGTAGTGTGGGGTCTCCCCATGCGAGAGTAGGGAACTGCCAGGCATCAAATA
AAACGAAAGGCTCAGTCGAAAGACTGGGCCTTTCGTTTTATCTGTTGTTTGTCGGTGAACGCTCTCCTGA
GTAGGACAAATCCGCCGGGAGCGGATTTGAACGTTGCGAAGCAACGGCCCGGAGGGTGGCGGGCAGGACG
CCCGCCATAAACTGCCAGGCATCAAATTAAGCAGAAGGCCATCCTGACGGATGGCCTTTTTGCGTTTCTA
CAAACTCTTTTGTTTATTTTTCTAAATACATTCAAATATGTATCCGCTGAGCAATAACTAGCATAACCCC
TTGGGGCCTCTAAACGGGTCTTGAGGGGTTTTTTGCTGAAAGGAGGAACTATATCCGGATTGGCGAATGG
G
[124 nt withheld, positions 2452-2575]
C
[91 nt withheld, positions 2577-2667]
A
[49 nt withheld, positions 2669-2717]
CCTTTGACGTTGGAGTCCACGTTCTTT
[37 nt withheld, positions 2745-2781]
ACCCTATCTCGGTCTATTCTTTTGATTTATAAGGGATTTTGCCGATTTCGGCCTATTGGTTAAAAAATGA
GCTGATTTAACAAAAATTTAACGCGAATTTTAACAAAATATTAACGTTTACAATTTCTGGCGGCACGATG
GCATGAGATTATCAAAAAGGATCTTCACCTAGATCCTTTTAAATTAAAAATGAAGTTTTAAATCAATCTA
AAGTATATATGAGTAAACTTGGTCTGACAGTTACCAATGCTTAATCAGTGAGGCACCTATCTCAGCGATC
TGTCTATTTCGTTCATCCATAGTTGCCTGACTCCCCGTCGTGTAGATAACTACGATACGGGAGGGCTTAC
CATCTGGCCCCAGTGCTGCAATGATACCGCGAGACCCACGCTCACCGGCTCCAGATTTATCAGCAATAAA
CCAGCCAGCCGGAAGGGCCGAGCGCAGAAGTGGTCCTGCAACTTTATCCGCCTCCATCCAGTCTATTAAT
TGTTGCCGGGAAGCTAGAGTAAGTAGTTCGCCAGTTAATAGTTTGCGCAACGTTGTTGCCATTGCTACAG
GCATCGTGGTGTCACGCTCGTCGTTTGGTATGGCTTCATTCAGCTCCGGTTCCCAACGATCAAGGCGAGT
TACATGATCCCCCATGTTGTGCAAAAAAGCGGTTAGCTCCTTCGGTCCTCCGATCGTTGTCAGAAGTAAG
TTGGCCGCAGTGTTATCACTCATGGTTATGGCAGCACTGCATAATTCTCTTACTGTCATGCCATCCGTAA
GATGCTTTTCTGTGACTGGTGAGTACTCAACCAAGTCATTCTGAGAATAGTGTATGCGGCGACCGAGTTG
CTCTTGCCCGGCGTCAATACGGGATAATACCGCGCCACATAGCAGAACTTTAAAAGTGCTCATCATTGGA
AAACGTTCTTCGGGGCGAAAACTCTCAAGGATCTTACCGCTGTTGAGATCCAGTTCGATGTAACCCACTC
GTGCACCCAACTGATCTTCAGCATCTTTTACTTTCACCAGCGTTTCTGGGTGAGCAAAAACAGGAAGGCA
AAATGCCGCAAAAAAGGGAATAAGGGCGACACGGAAATGTTGAATACTCATACTCTTCCTTTTTCAATCA
TGATTGAAGCATTTATCAGGGTTATTGTCTCATGAGCGGATACATATTTGAATGTATTTAGAAAAATAAA
CAAATAGGTCATGACCAAAATCCCTTAACGTGAGTTTTCGTTCCACTGAGCGTCAGACCCCGTAGAAAAG
ATCAAAGGATCTTCTTGAGATCCTTTTTTTCTGCGCGTAATCTGCTGCTTGCAAACAAAAAAACCACCGC
TACCAGCGGTGGTTTGTTTGCCGGATCAAGAGCTACCAACTCTTTTTCCGAAGGTAACTGGCTTCAGCAG
AGCGCAGATACCAAATACTGTCCTTCTAGTGTAGCCGTAGTTAGGCCACCACTTCAAGAACTCTGTAGCA
CCGCCTACATACCTCGCTCTGCTAATCCTGTTACCAGTGGCTGCTGCCAGTGGCGATAAGTCGTGTCTTA
CCGGGTTGGACTCAAGACGATAGTTACCGGATAAGGCGCAGCGGTCGGGCTGAACGGGGGGTTCGTGCAC
ACAGCCCAGCTTGGAGCGAACGACCTACACCGAACTGAGATACCTACAGCGTGAGCTATGAGAAAGCGCC
ACGCTTCCCGAAGGGAGAAAGGCGGACAGGTATCCGGTAAGCGGCAGGGTCGGAACAGGAGAGCGCACGA
GGGAGCTTCCAGGGGGAAACGCCTGGTATCTTTATAGTCCTGTCGGGTTTCGCCACCTCTGACTTGAGCG
TCGATTTTTGTGATGCTCGTCAGGGGGGCGGAGCCTATGGAAAAACGCCAGCAACGCGGCCTTTTTACGG
TTCCTGGCCTTTTGCTGGCCTTTTGCTCACATGTTCTTTCCTGCGTTATCCCCTGATTCTGTGGATAACC
GTATTACCGCCTTTGAGTGAGCTGATACCGCTCGCCGCAGCCGAACGACCGAGCGCAGCGAGTCAGTGAG
CGAGGAAGCGGAAGAGCGCCTGATGCGGTATTTTCTCCTTACGCATCTGTGCGGTATTTCACACCGCAAT
GGTGCACTCTCAGTACAATCTGCTCTGATGCCGCATAGTTAAGCCAGTATACACTCCGCTATCGCTACGT
GACTGGGTCATGGCTGCGCCCCGACACCCGCCAACACCCGCTGACGCGCCCTGACGGGCTTGTCTGCTCC
CGGCATCCGCTTACAGACAAGCTGTGACCGTCTCCGGGAGCTGCATGTGTCAGAGGTTTTCACCGTCATC
ACCGAAACGCGCGAGGCAGCTGCGGTAAAGCTCATCAGCGTGGTCGTGAAGCGATTCACAGATGTCTGCC
TGTTCATCCGCGTCCAGCTCGTTGAGTTTCTCCAGAAGCGTTAATGTCTGGCTTCTGATAAAGCGGGCCA
TGTTAAGGGCGGTTTTTTCCTGTTTGGTCACTGATGCCTCCGTGTAAGGGGGATTTCTGTTCATGGGGGT
AATGATACCGATGAAACGAGAGAGGATGCTCACGATACGGGTTACTGATGATGAACATGCCCGGTTACTG
GAACGTTGTGAGGGTAAACAACTGGCGGTATGGATGCGGCGGGACCAGAGAAAAATCACTCAGGGTCAAT
GCCAGCGCTTCGTTAATACAGATGTAGGTGTTCCACAGGGTAGCCAGCAGCATCCTGCGATGCAGATCCG
GAACATAATGGTGCAGGGCGCTGACTTCCGCGTTTCCAGACTTTACGAAACACGGAAACCGAAGACCATT
CATGTTGTTGCTCAGGTCGCAGACGTTTTGCAGCAGCAGTCGCTTCACGTTCGCTCGCGTATCGGTGATT
CATTCTGCTAACCAGTAAGGCAACCCCGCCAGCCTAGCCGGGTCCTCAACGACAGGAGCACGATCATGCT
AGTCATGCCCCGCGCCCACCGGAAGGAGCTGACTGGGTTGAAGGCTCTCAAGGGCATCGGTCGAGATCCC
GGTGCCTAATGAGTGAGCTAACTTACATTAATTGCGTTGCGCTCACTGCCCGCTTTCCAGTCGGGAAACC
TGTCGTGCCAGCTGCATTAATGAATCGGCCAACGCGCGGGGAGAGGCGGTTTGCGTATTGGGCGCCAGGG
TGGTTTTTCTTTTCACCAGTGAGACGGGCAACAGCTGATTGCCCTTCACCGCCTGGCCCTGAGAGAGTTG
CAGCAAGCGGTCCACGCTGGTTTGCCCCAGCAGGCGAAAATCCTGTTTGATGGTGGTTAACGGCGGGATA
TAACATGAGCTGTCTTCGGTATCGTCGTATCCCACTACCGAGATGTCCGCACCAACGCGCAGCCCGGACT
CGGTAATGGCGCGCATTGCGCCCAGCGCCATCTGATCGTTGGCAACCAGCATCGCAGTGGGAACGATGCC
CTCATTCAGCATTTGCATGGTTTGTTGAAAACCGGACATGGCACTCCAGTCGCCTTCCCGTTCCGCTATC
GGCTGAATTTGATTGCGAGTGAGATATTTATGCCAGCCAGCCAGACGCAGACGCGCCGAGACAGAACTTA
ATGGGCCCGCTAACAGCGCGATTTGCTGGTGACCCAATGCGACCAGATGCTCCACGCCCAGTCGCGTACC
GTCTTCATGGGAGAAAATAATACTGTTGATGGGTGTCTGGTCAGAGACATCAAGAAATAACGCCGGAACA
TTAGTGCAGGCAGCTTCCACAGCAATGGCATCCTGGTCATCCAGCGGATAGTTAATGATCAGCCCACTGA
CGCGTTGCGCGAGAAGATTGTGCACCGCCGCTTTACAGGCTTCGACGCCGCTTCGTTCTACCATCGACAC
CACCACGCTGGCACCCAGTTGATCGGCGCGAGATTTAATCGCCGCGACAATTTGCGACGGCGCGTGCAGG
GCCAGACTGGAGGTGGCAACGCCAATCAGCAACGACTGTTTGCCCGCCAGTTGTTGTGCCACGCGGTTGG
GAATGTAATTCAGCTCCGCCATCGCCGCTTCCACTTTTTCCCGCGTTTTCGCAGAAACGTGGCTGGCCTG
GTTCACCACGCGGGAAACGGTCTGATAAGAGACACCGGCATACTCTGCGACATCGTATAACGTTACTGGT
TTCACATTCACCACCCTGAATTGACTCTCTTCCGGGCGCTATCATGCCATACCGCGAAAGGTTTTGCGCC
ATTCGATGGTGTCCGGGATCTCGACGCTCTCCCTTATGCGACTCCTGCATTAGGAAGCAGCCCAGTAGTA
GGTTGAGGCCGTTGAGCACCGCCGCCGCAAGGAATGGTGCATGCAAGGAGATGGCGCCCAACAGTCCCCC
GGCCACGGGGCCTGCCACCATACCCACGCCGAAACAAGCGCTCATGAGCCCGAAGTGGCGAGCCCGATCT
TCCCCATCGGTGATGTCGGCGATATAGGCGCCAGCAACCGCACCTGTGGCGCCGGTGATGCCGGCCACGA
TGCGTCCGGCGTAGAGGATCGAGATCGATCTCGATCCCGCGAAA
Features (pLannotate 1.2.2; 27 found; start..end, strand, type, name):
      2..20      +  promoter       T7 promoter: promoter for bacteriophage T7 RNA polymerase
     21..45      +  protein_bind   lac operator: The lac repressor binds to the lac operator to inhibit transcription in E. coli. This inhibition can be relieved by adding lactose or isopropyl-β-D-thiogalactopyranoside (IPTG). lac repressor encoded by lacI
     60..82      +  RBS            RBS: efficient ribosome binding site from bacteriophage T7 gene 10 (Olins and Rangwala, 1989)
     99..116     +  CDS            7xHis (fragment): 6xHis affinity tag
    120..1217    +  CDS            MBP: maltose binding protein from E. coli; malE (mutated); This version of the gene does not encode a signal sequence, so MBP will remain in the cytosol.
   1237..1254    +  protein_bind   attB1 (fragment): mutant version of attB; core recombination site for the Gateway® BP reaction BP Clonase™
   1260..1276    +  CDS            TEV site (fragment): tobacco etch virus (TEV) protease recognition and cleavage site
   1281..1787    +  CDS            NRAS (fragment): RASN_HUMAN - Also known as HRAS1. Experimental evidence at protein level: Swiss-Prot protein existence level 1. Ras proteins bind GDP/GTP and possess intrinsic GTPase activity. From Homo sapiens (Human).
   1795..1812    -  protein_bind   attB2 (fragment): mutant version of attB; core recombination site for the Gateway® BP reaction BP Clonase™
   1912..1929    +  CDS            9xHis (fragment): 9xHis affinity tag
   1976..2091    +  ncRNA          5S rRNA: Accession: RF00001 - 5S ribosomal RNA
   2095..2181    +  terminator     rrnB T1 terminator: Escherichia coli rrnB; transcription terminator T1 from the E. coli rrnB gene
   2273..2300    +  terminator     rrnB T2 terminator: transcription terminator T2 from the E. coli rrnB gene
   2319..2358    +  promoter       AmpR promoter (fragment): bla
   2368..2415    +  terminator     T7 terminator: transcription terminator for bacteriophage T7 RNA polymerase
   2452..2907    +  rep_origin     f1 ori (sequence partly withheld): f1 bacteriophage origin of replication; arrow indicates direction of (+) strand synthesis
   3022..3882    -  CDS            AmpR: β-lactamase; bla; confers resistance to ampicillin, carbenicillin, and related antibiotics
   3883..3975    -  promoter       AmpR promoter: bla
   4056..4644    +  rep_origin     ori: high-copy-number ColE1/pMB1/pBR322/pUC origin of replication
   4830..4969    -  misc_feature   bom: basis of mobility region from pBR322
   5071..5262    -  CDS            rop: Rop protein, which maintains plasmids at low copy number; rop
   5279..5659    +  CDS            YPB1_ECOLX: Protein predicted: Swiss-Prot protein existence level 4. From Escherichia coli.
   5721..5785    -  CDS            TcR (fragment): tetracycline efflux protein; tet; confers resistance to tetracycline
   5800..5821    -  protein_bind   CAP binding site: CAP binding activates transcription in the presence of cAMP. E. coli catabolite activator protein
   5834..6916    -  CDS            lacI: lac repressor; lacI; The lac repressor binds to the lac operator to inhibit transcription in E. coli. This inhibition can be relieved by adding lactose or isopropyl-β-D-thiogalactopyranoside (IPTG).
   6917..6994    -  promoter       lacI promoter: lacI
   7002..7281    -  CDS            TcR (fragment): tetracycline efflux protein; tet; confers resistance to tetracycline
