[The description below was written by a language model from this plasmid's Addgene catalogue record and pLannotate feature annotations shown in this document.]
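Description:
R919-X85-566 is a bacterial expression plasmid built on the pDest-566 Gateway destination backbone, designed to produce a truncated, mutant form of human NRAS in E. coli. The sequenced record is about 7.3 kb. It is propagated through a ColE1/pBR322-type origin and selected with ampicillin via the β-lactamase gene. The catalogue lists it as high copy, although the feature table also shows the rop gene and bom region inherited from pBR322, which are normally associated with lower copy number. An f1 origin and short, non-functional remnants of a tetracycline resistance gene are also present in the backbone.

Expression is driven by a T7 promoter followed by a lac operator and the T7 gene 10 ribosome binding site, with a plasmid-borne lacI gene supplying repressor. Transcription therefore depends on a host providing T7 RNA polymerase and is inducible with IPTG. The open reading frame begins with a His6 tag and a signal-sequence-free maltose binding protein, which remains cytosolic and serves as both a solubility enhancer and an affinity handle. This is followed by the attB1 scar left by Gateway recombination, a TEV protease recognition site, and NRAS residues 1–169 carrying the Q61P substitution at a codon commonly mutated in oncogenic RAS. TEV cleavage allows removal of the His6-MBP partner after purification. The insert ends before attB2, and downstream lie rrnB T1/T2 and T7 terminators. A further His-tag-like segment is annotated after attB2, but the record does not indicate that it forms part of the expressed protein. The construct is intended for recombinant production of the NRAS Q61P protein; the record does not state specific downstream applications.
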