Addgene plasmid #244548: R919-X85-566
Purpose: Bacterial protein expression of His6-MBP-tev-Hs.NRAS(1-169) Q61P
Depositing lab: Dominic Esposito. Depositing organization: Frederick National Laboratory.
Backbone
  Vector backbone: pDest-566
  Backbone size w/o insert (bp): 6800
  Vector type: Bacterial Expression
Growth in bacteria
  Bacterial resistance: Ampicillin, 100 μg/mL
  Growth temperature: 37°C
  Growth strain: DH5alpha
  Copy number: High Copy
Gene/Insert
  Gene/Insert name: His6-MBP-tev-Hs.NRAS(1-169) Q61P
  Species: H. sapiens (human)
  Entrez Gene: NRAS (a.k.a. ALPS4, CMNS, KRAS, N-ras, NCMS, NRAS1, NS6)
  Tag / fusion protein: His6-MBP (N terminal on insert)
  Cloning method: Gateway Cloning
Terms and licenses: Academic/Nonprofit Terms; Industry Terms: Not Available to Industry
How to cite: R919-X85-566 was a gift from Dominic Esposito (Addgene plasmid # 244548 ; http://n2t.net/addgene:244548 ; RRID:Addgene_244548)
